Addgene plasmid #179840: AAVS1-Puro cTnT CCND2-T2A-ChloC-P2A-eGFP
Purpose: donor plasmid for cardiac-specific CCND2-T2A-Chloc-P2A-eGFP expression in human cells
Depositing lab: Xiaoping Bao. Depositing organization: Purdue University. Publication: Optogenetic Control of Engrafted Human Induced Pluripotent Stem Cell-Derived Cardiomyocytes in Live Mice: A Proof-of-Concept Study. Joshi J, Xu B, Rubart M, Chang Y, Bao X, Chaliki HP, Scott LR, Zhu W. Cells. 2022 Mar 10;11(6). pii: cells11060951. doi: 10.3390/cells11060951. PubMed 35326403.
Backbone
  Vector backbone: Addgene #136935
  Backbone size w/o insert (bp): 9222
  Total vector size (bp): 11939
  Vector type: Mammalian Expression, CRISPR, TALEN ; Donor plasmid
  Selectable markers: Puromycin
Growth in bacteria
  Bacterial resistance: Ampicillin, 100 μg/mL
  Growth temperature: 37°C
  Growth strain: NEB Stable
  Copy number: High Copy
Gene/Insert
  Gene/Insert name: CCND2 (alt names: KIAK0002; MPPH3)
  Species: H. sapiens (human)
  Insert size (bp): 867
  Entrez Gene: CCND2 (a.k.a. KIAK0002, MPPH3)
  Promoter: Troponin T promoter
  Tag / fusion protein: chloride-conducting ChR (ChloC) (C terminal on insert); eGFP (C terminal on insert)
  Cloning method: Restriction Enzyme; 5′ cloning site SalI (not destroyed); 3′ cloning site MluI (not destroyed)
  Sequencing primers: 5′ None; 3′ None
Terms and licenses: Academic/Nonprofit Terms; Industry Terms: Not Available to Industry
Depositor comments: Please note: Plasmid contains E83Q and E101S mutations in CCND2. These mutations are not known to affect the plasmid's functions.
How to cite: AAVS1-Puro cTnT CCND2-T2A-ChloC-P2A-eGFP was a gift from Xiaoping Bao (Addgene plasmid # 179840 ; http://n2t.net/addgene:179840 ; RRID:Addgene_179840)
