[The description below was written by a language model from this plasmid's Addgene catalogue record and pLannotate feature annotations shown in this document.]
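Description:
AAVS1-Puro cTnT CCND2-T2A-ChloC-P2A-eGFP is a roughly 11.9 kb homology-directed repair donor plasmid for inserting a cardiac-specific expression cassette into the AAVS1 safe-harbour locus (intron 1 of human PPP1R12C) in human cells, using CRISPR or TALEN cleavage of the target site. It is maintained in E. coli through a high-copy ColE1/pUC-type origin and ampicillin resistance. The bacterial backbone also carries annotated remnants of earlier cloning vectors (partial NeoR/KanR, ccdB, lacZα and lac regulatory elements), which appear only as fragments and are not listed as selection markers.

Left and right AAVS1 homology arms of about 800 bp each flank the payload. Immediately after the left arm, a splice acceptor precedes a promoterless puromycin N-acetyltransferase gene with a bGH polyadenylation signal. This is a gene-trap design, so puromycin resistance depends on splicing into the endogenous PPP1R12C transcript and enriches for correctly targeted cells.

Downstream, the record states that a troponin T (cTnT) promoter drives the insert. The automated feature table does not annotate this promoter, although an unannotated stretch lies upstream of the coding region. The single open reading frame encodes human cyclin D2 (CCND2), a G1/S cell-cycle regulator, then the chloride-conducting channelrhodopsin ChloC (annotated as a ChR2 fragment, from which it derives), then EGFP. T2A and P2A self-cleaving peptides separate them so that three proteins are produced. The depositor notes E83Q and E101S substitutions, attributed to CCND2, that are not known to affect function. A WPRE and polyadenylation signals (hGH, plus a rabbit β-globin signal further downstream) follow the reading frame.

The construct is intended for engineering human pluripotent stem cells whose cardiomyocyte derivatives express cyclin D2, a light-gated chloride channel for optogenetic control, and a fluorescent marker.
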