Features (pLannotate 1.2.2; 35 found; start..end, strand, type, name):
     33..836     +  misc_feature   HA-L: left homology arm from the adeno-associated virus integration site (AAVS1) within intron 1 of the human PPP1R12C gene
    843..868     +  misc_feature   SA: splice acceptor site
    955..1554    +  CDS            PuroR: puromycin N-acetyltransferase; pac from Streptomyces alboniger; confers resistance to puromycin
   1592..1816    +  polyA_signal   bGH poly(A) signal: bovine growth hormone polyadenylation signal
   1822..1841    +  enhancer       CMV enhancer (fragment): human cytomegalovirus immediate early enhancer
   2460..2478    +  promoter       T7 promoter: promoter for bacteriophage T7 RNA polymerase
   2510..2534    +  protein_bind   attB1: mutant version of attB; recombination site for the Gateway® BP reaction BP Clonase™
   2553..3419    +  CDS            CCND2: CCND2_HUMAN - Experimental evidence at protein level: Swiss-Prot protein existence level 1. Regulatory component of the cyclin D2-CDK4 (DC) complex that phosphorylates and inhibits members of the retinoblastoma (RB) protein family including RB1 and regulates the cell-cycle during G(1)/S transition. Phosphorylation of RB1 allows dissociation of the transcription factor E2F from the RB/E2F complex and the subsequent transcription of E2F target genes which are responsible for the progression through the G(1) phase. Hypophosphorylates RB1 in early G(1) phase. Cyclin D-CDK4 complexes are major inte
   3483..4408    +  CDS            ChR2 (fragment): N-terminal fragment of channelrhodopsin-2 from the alga Chlamydomonas reinhardtii (Nagel et al., 2003) blue light-activated cation channel
   4482..5198    +  CDS            EGFP: EGFP is a basic (constitutively fluorescent) green fluorescent protein published in 1996, derived from Aequorea victoria. It is reported to be a rapidly-maturing weak dimer with moderate acid sensitivity.
   5270..5294    +  misc_feature   MCS (fragment): pBluescript multiple cloning site
   5294..5882    +  misc_feature   WPRE: woodchuck hepatitis virus posttranscriptional regulatory element
   5914..6390    +  polyA_signal   hGH poly(A) signal: human growth hormone polyadenylation signal
   6414..6494    +  CDS            HBB (fragment): HBB_PONPY - Experimental evidence at transcript level: Swiss-Prot protein existence level 2. Involved in oxygen transport from the lung to the various peripheral tissues. From Pongo pygmaeus (Bornean orangutan).
   6565..6620    +  polyA_signal   β-globin poly(A) signal: rabbit β-globin polyadenylation signal (Gil and Proudfoot, 1987)
   7003..7025    -  protein_bind   lac operator (fragment): The lac repressor binds to the lac operator to inhibit transcription in E. coli. This inhibition can be relieved by adding lactose or isopropyl-β-D-thiogalactopyranoside (IPTG). lac repressor encoded by lacI
   7029..7059    -  promoter       lac promoter: promoter for the E. coli lac operon
   7074..7095    -  protein_bind   CAP binding site: CAP binding activates transcription in the presence of cAMP. E. coli catabolite activator protein
   7108..7147    -  CDS            lacI (fragment): lac repressor; lacI; The lac repressor binds to the lac operator to inhibit transcription in E. coli. This inhibition can be relieved by adding lactose or isopropyl-β-D-thiogalactopyranoside (IPTG).
   7169..8005    +  misc_feature   HA-R: right homology arm from the adeno-associated virus integration site (AAVS1) within intron 1 of the human PPP1R12C gene
   8040..8058    -  promoter       T7 promoter: promoter for bacteriophage T7 RNA polymerase
   8061..8208    +  CDS            lacZα (fragment): LacZα fragment of β-galactosidase; lacZ fragment
   8218..8521    +  CDS            ccdB (fragment): CcdB, a bacterial toxin that poisons DNA gyrase; ccdB; Plasmids containing the ccdB gene cannot be propagated in standard E. coli strains.
   8569..8838    +  CDS            tnpA (fragment): TN5P_ECOLX - Also known as tnp. Experimental evidence at protein level: Swiss-Prot protein existence level 1. Mediates transposition of transposon Tn5 by a 'cut and paste' mechanism. First, the monomeric transposase binds the 19 bp inverted DNA repeats flanking the transposon. Then, dimerization of the DNA- bound transposase creates a synaptic DNA complex. After nicking of the first DNA strand, excision of the transposon proceeds through a series of intermediates. The transposase then mediates the insertion of the transposon at a new site by strand transfer. The activity of the wild- type tran
   8870..9668    +  CDS            NeoR/KanR (fragment): aminoglycoside phosphotransferase from Tn5; aph(3')-II (or nptII); confers resistance to neomycin, kanamycin, and G418 (Geneticin®)
   9689..9739    -  misc_feature   bom (fragment): basis of mobility region from pBR322
   9766..9825    +  promoter       AmpR promoter (fragment): bla
   9918..10778   -  CDS            AmpR: β-lactamase; bla; confers resistance to ampicillin, carbenicillin, and related antibiotics
  10779..10831   -  promoter       AmpR promoter (fragment): bla
  10902..11490   +  rep_origin     ori: high-copy-number ColE1/pMB1/pBR322/pUC origin of replication
  11673..11765   +  CDS            lacI (fragment): lac repressor; lacI; The lac repressor binds to the lac operator to inhibit transcription in E. coli. This inhibition can be relieved by adding lactose or isopropyl-β-D-thiogalactopyranoside (IPTG).
  11778..11799   +  protein_bind   CAP binding site: CAP binding activates transcription in the presence of cAMP. E. coli catabolite activator protein
  11814..11844   +  promoter       lac promoter: promoter for the E. coli lac operon
  11848..11870   +  protein_bind   lac operator (fragment): The lac repressor binds to the lac operator to inhibit transcription in E. coli. This inhibition can be relieved by adding lactose or isopropyl-β-D-thiogalactopyranoside (IPTG). lac repressor encoded by lacI
  11913..11931   +  promoter       T3 promoter: promoter for bacteriophage T3 RNA polymerase
>Addgene plasmid #179840 | AAVS1-Puro cTnT CCND2-T2A-ChloC-P2A-eGFP | addgene full sequence | sequence record 354919 | Addgene NGS Result
CTAGTCCTGCAGGTTTAAACGAATTCGCCCTTTGCTTTCTCTGACCAGCATTCTCTCCCCTGGGCCTGTG
CCGCTTTCTGTCTGCAGCTTGTGGCCTGGGTCACCTCTACGGCTGGCCCAGATCCTTCCCTGCCGCCTCC
TTCAGGTTCCGTCTTCCTCCACTCCCTCTTCCCCTTGCTCTCTGCTGTGTTGCTGCCCAAGGATGCTCTT
TCCGGAGCACTTCCTTCTCGGCGCTGCACCACGTGATGTCCTCTGAGCGGATCCTCCCCGTGTCTGGGTC
CTCTCCGGGCATCTCTCCTCCCTCACCCAACCCCATGCCGTCTTCACTCGCTGGGTTCCCTTTTCCTTCT
CCTTCTGGGGCCTGTGCCATCTCTCGTTTCTTAGGATGGCCTTCTCCGACGGATGTCTCCCTTGCGTCCC
GCCTCCCCTTCTTGTAGGCCTGCATCATCACCGTTTTTCTGGACAACCCCAAAGTACCCCGTCTCCCTGG
CTTTAGCCACCTCTCCATCCTCTTGCTTTCTTTGCCTGGACACCCCGTTCTCCTGTGGATTCGGGTCACC
TCTCACTCCTTTCATTTGGGCAGCTCCCCTACCCCCCTTACCTCTCTAGTCTGTGCTAGCTCTTCCAGCC
CCCTGTCATGGCATCTTCCAGGGGTCCGAGAGCTCAGCTAGTCTTCTTCCTCCAACCCGGGCCCCTATGT
CCACTTCAGGACAGCATGTTTGCTGCCTCCAGGGATCCTGTGTCCCCGAGCTGGGACCACCTTATATTCC
CAGGGCCGGTTAATGTGGCTCTGGTTCTGGGTACTTTTATCTGTCCCCTCCACCCCACAGTGGGGCAAGC
TTCTGACCTCTTCTCTTCCTCCCACAGGGCCTCGAGAGATCTGGCAGCGGAGAGGGCAGAGGAAGTCTTC
TAACATGCGGTGACGTGGAGGAGAATCCCGGCCCTAGGCTCGAGATGACCGAGTACAAGCCCACGGTGCG
CCTCGCCACCCGCGACGACGTCCCCAGGGCCGTACGCACCCTCGCCGCCGCGTTCGCCGACTACCCCGCC
ACGCGCCACACCGTCGATCCGGACCGCCACATCGAGCGGGTCACCGAGCTGCAAGAACTCTTCCTCACGC
GCGTCGGGCTCGACATCGGCAAGGTGTGGGTCGCGGACGACGGCGCCGCGGTGGCGGTCTGGACCACGCC
GGAGAGCGTCGAAGCGGGGGCGGTGTTCGCCGAGATCGGCCCGCGCATGGCCGAGTTGAGCGGTTCCCGG
CTGGCCGCGCAGCAACAGATGGAAGGCCTCCTGGCGCCGCACCGGCCCAAGGAGCCCGCGTGGTTCCTGG
CCACCGTCGGCGTCTCGCCCGACCACCAGGGCAAGGGTCTGGGCAGCGCCGTCGTGCTCCCCGGAGTGGA
GGCGGCCGAGCGCGCCGGGGTGCCCGCCTTCCTGGAGACCTCCGCGCCCCGCAACCTCCCCTTCTACGAG
CGGCTCGGCTTCACCGTCACCGCCGACGTCGAGGTGCCCGAAGGACCGCGCACCTGGTGCATGACCCGCA
AGCCCGGTGCCTGATCTAGAGGGCCCGTTTAAACCCGCTGATCAGCCTCGACTGTGCCTTCTAGTTGCCA
GCCATCTGTTGTTTGCCCCTCCCCCGTGCCTTCCTTGACCCTGGAAGGTGCCACTCCCACTGTCCTTTCC
TAATAAAATGAGGAAATTGCATCGCATTGTCTGAGTAGGTGTCATTCTATTCTGGGGGGTGGGGTGGGGC
AGGACAGCAAGGGGGAGGATTGGGAAGACAATAGCAGGCATGCTGGGGATGCGGTGGGCTCTATGGGTCT
CGACATTGATTATTGACTAGTGTCATGGAGAAGACCCACCTTGCAGATGTCCTCACTGGGGCTGGCAGAG
CCGGCAACCTGCCCAAGGCTGCTCAGTCCATTAGGAGCCAGTAGCCTGGAAGATGTCTTTACCCCCAGCA
TCAGTTCAAGTGGAGCAGCACATAACTCTTGCCCTCTGCCTTCCAAGATTCTGGTGCTGAGACTTATGGA
GTGTCTTGGAGGTTGCCTTCTGCCCCCCAACCCTGCTCCCAGCTGGCCCTCCCAGGCCTGGGTTGCTGGC
CTCTGCTTTATCAGGATTCTCAAGAGGGACAGCTGGTTTATGTTGCATGACTGTTCCCTGCATATCTGCT
CTGGTTTTAAATAGCTTATCTGAGCAGCTGGAGGACCACATGGGCTTATATGGCGTGGGGTACATGTTCC
TGTAGCCTTGTCCCTGGCACCTGCCAAAATAGCAGCCAACACCCCCCACCCCCACCGCCATCCCCCTGCC
CCACCCGTCCCCTGTCGCACATTCCTCCCTCCGCAGGGCTGGCTCACCAGGCCCCAGCCCACATGCCTGC
TTAAAGCCCTCTCCATCCTCTGCCTCACCCAGTCCCCGCTGAGACTGAGCAGACGCCTCCAGGATCCGCC
ACCCTCGAGTAATACGACTCACTATAGGGAGACCCAAGCTGGCTAGGTAAGCTTGATCAACAAGTTTGTA
CAAAAAAGCAGGCTGTCGACGGTACCGCCACCATGGAGCTGCTGTGCCACGAGGTGGACCCGGTCCGCAG
GGCCGTGCGGGACCGCAACCTGCTCCGAGACGACCGCGTCCTGCAGAACCTGCTCACCATCGAGGAGCGC
TACCTTCCGCAGTGCTCCTACTTCAAGTGCGTGCAGAAGGACATCCAACCCTACATGCGCAGAATGGTGG
CCACCTGGATGCTGGAGGTCTGTGAGGAACAGAAGTGCGAAGAAGAGGTCTTCCCTCTGGCCATGAATTA
CCTGGACCGTTTCTTGGCTGGGGTCCCGACTCCGAAGTCCCATCTGCAACTCCTGGGTGCTGTCTGCATG
TTCCTGGCCTCCAAACTCAAAGAGACCAGCCCGCTGACCGCGGAGAAGCTGTGCATTTACACCGACAACT
CCATCAAGCCTCAGGAGCTGCTGGAGTGGGAACTGGTGGTGCTGGGGAAGTTGAAGTGGAACCTGGCAGC
TGTCACTCCTCATGACTTCATTGAGCACATCTTGCGCAAGCTGCCCCAGCAGCGGGAGAAGCTGTCTCTG
ATCCGCAAGCATGCTCAGACCTTCATTGCTCTGTGTGCCACGGACTTTAAGTTTGCCATGTACCCACCGT
CGATGATCGCAACTGGAAGTGTGGGAGCAGCCATCTGTGGGCTCCAGCAGGATGAGGAAGTGAGCTCGCT
CACTTGTGATGCCCTGACTGAGCTGCTGGCTAAGATCACCAACACAGACGTGGATTGTCTCAAAGCTTGC
CAGGAGCAGATTGAGGCGGTGCTCCTCAATAGCCTGCAGCAGTACCGTCAGGACCAACGTGACGGATCCA
AGTCGGAGGATGAACTGGACCAAGCCAGCACCCCTACAGACGTGCGGGATATCGACCTGGGCAGCGGAGA
GGGCAGAGGAAGTCTTCTAACATGCGGTGACGTGGAGGAGAATCCCGGCCCTATGGATTATGGAGGCGCC
CTGAGTGCCGTTGGGCGCGAGCTGCTATTTGTAACGAACCCAGTAGTCGTCAATGGCTCTGTACTTGTGC
CTGAGGACCAGTGTTACTGCGCGGGCTGGATTGAGTCGCGTGGCACAAACGGTGCCCAAACGGCGTCGAA
CGTGCTGCAATGGCTTGCTGCTGGCTTCTCCATCCTACTGCTTATGTTTTACGCCTACCAAACATGGAAG
TCAACCTGCGGCTGGGAGCAGATCTATGTGTGCGCTATCAGGATGGTCAAGGTGATTCTCGAGTTCTTCT
TCTCGTTTAAGAACCCGTCCATGCTGTATCTAGCCACAGGCCACCGCGTCCAGTGGTTGCGTTACGCCGA
GTGGCTTCTCACCTGCCCGGTCATTCTCATTCACCTGTCAAACCTGACGGGCTTGTCCAACGACTACAGC
AGGCGCACCATGGGTCTGCTTGTGTCTAATATTGGCTGTATTGTGTGGGGCGCCACTTCCGCCATGGCCA
CCGGATACGTCAAGGTCATCTTCTTCTGCCTGGGTCTGTGTTATGGTGCTAACACGTTCTTTCACGCTGC
CAAGGCCTACATCGAGGGTTACCACACCGTGCCGAAGGGCCGGTGTCGCCAGGTGGTGACTGGCATGGCT
TGGCTCTTCTTCGTATCATGGGGTATGTTCCCCATCCTGTTCATCCTCGGCCCCGAGGGCTTCGGCGTCC
TGAGCGTGTACGGCTCCACCGTCGGCCACACCATCATTGACCTGATGTCGAAGAACTGCTGGGGTCTGCT
CGGCCACTACCTGCGCGTGCTGATCCACGAGCATATCCTCATCCACGGCGACATTCGCAAGACCACCAAA
TTGAACATTGGTGGCACTGAGATTGAGGTCGAGACGCTGGTGGAGGACGAGGCCGAGGCTGGCGCGGTAG
CTAGCGGCAGCGGCGCCACTAACTTCTCCCTGTTGAAACAAGCAGGGGATGTCGAAGAGAATCCCGGGCC
AATGGTGAGCAAGGGCGAGGAGCTGTTCACCGGGGTGGTGCCCATCCTGGTCGAGCTGGACGGCGACGTA
AACGGCCACAAGTTCAGCGTGTCCGGCGAGGGCGAGGGCGATGCCACCTACGGCAAGCTGACCCTGAAGT
TCATCTGCACCACCGGCAAGCTGCCCGTGCCCTGGCCCACCCTCGTGACCACCCTGACCTACGGCGTGCA
GTGCTTCAGCCGCTACCCCGACCACATGAAGCAGCACGACTTCTTCAAGTCCGCCATGCCCGAAGGCTAC
GTCCAGGAGCGCACCATCTTCTTCAAGGACGACGGCAACTACAAGACCCGCGCCGAGGTGAAGTTCGAGG
GCGACACCCTGGTGAACCGCATCGAGCTGAAGGGCATCGACTTCAAGGAGGACGGCAACATCCTGGGGCA
CAAGCTGGAGTACAACTACAACAGCCACAACGTCTATATCATGGCCGACAAGCAGAAGAACGGCATCAAG
GTGAACTTCAAGATCCGCCACAACATCGAGGACGGCAGCGTGCAGCTCGCCGACCACTACCAGCAGAACA
CCCCCATCGGCGACGGCCCCGTGCTGCTGCCCGACAACCACTACCTGAGCACCCAGTCCGCCCTGAGCAA
AGACCCCAACGAGAAGCGCGATCACATGGTCCTGCTGGAGTTCGTGACCGCCGCCGGGATCACTCTCGGC
ATGGACGAGCTGTACAAGCCAAAGAAGAAGCGTAAGGTATAAGTACAAGTAAGAATTCCGATCATATTCA
ATAACCCACTAGTACGCGTGAATTCGATATCAAGCTTATCGATAATCAACCTCTGGATTACAAAATTTGT
GAAAGATTGACTGGTATTCTTAACTATGTTGCTCCTTTTACGCTATGTGGATACGCTGCTTTAATGCCTT
TGTATCATGCTATTGCTTCCCGTATGGCTTTCATTTTCTCCTCCTTGTATAAATCCTGGTTGCTGTCTCT
TTATGAGGAGTTGTGGCCCGTTGTCAGGCAACGTGGCGTGGTGTGCACTGTGTTTGCTGACGCAACCCCC
ACTGGTTGGGGCATTGCCACCACCTGTCAGCTCCTTTCCGGGACTTTCGCTTTCCCCCTCCCTATTGCCA
CGGCGGAACTCATCGCCGCCTGCCTTGCCCGCTGCTGGACAGGGGCTCGGCTGTTGGGCACTGACAATTC
CGTGGTGTTGTCGGGGAAATCATCGTCCTTTCCTTGGCTGCTCGCCTATGTTGCCACCTGGATTCTGCGC
GGGACGTCCTTCTGCTACGTCCCTTCGGCCCTCAATCCAGCGGACCTTCCTTCCCGCGGCCTGCTGCCGG
CTCTGCGGCCTCTTCCGCGTCTTCGCCTTCGCCCTCAGACGAGTCGGATCTCCCTTTGGGCCGCCTCCCC
GCATCGATACCGAGCGCTGCTCGAGAGATCTACGGGTGGCATCCCTGTGACCCCTCCCCAGTGCCTCTCC
TGGCCCTGGAAGTTGCCACTCCAGTGCCCACCAGCCTTGTCCTAATAAAATTAAGTTGCATCATTTTGTC
TGACTAGGTGTCCTTCTATAATATTATGGGGTGGAGGGGGGTGGTATGGAGCAAGGGGCAAGTTGGGAAG
ACAACCTGTAGGGCCTGCGGGGTCTATTGGGAACCAAGCTGGAGTGCAGTGGCACAATCTTGGCTCACTG
CAATCTCCGCCTCCTGGGTTCAAGCGATTCTCCTGCCTCAGCCTCCCGAGTTGTTGGGATTCCAGGCATG
CATGACCAGGCTCAGCTAATTTTTGTTTTTTTGGTAGAGACGGGGTTTCACCATATTGGCCAGGCTGGTC
TCCAACTCCTAATCTCAGGTGATCTACCCACCTTGGCCTCCCAAATTGCTGGGATTACAGGCGTGAACCA
CTGCTCCCTTCCCTGTCCTTCTGATTTTGTAGGTAACCAGGCGCGTGAATTCACTCCTCAGGTGCAGGCT
GCCTATCAGAAGGTGGTGGCTGGTGTGGCCAATGCCCTGGCTCACAAATACCACTGAGATCTTTTTCCCT
CTGCCAAAAATTATGGGGACATCATGAAGCCCCTTGAGCATCTGACTTCTGGCTAATAAAGGAAATTTAT
TTTCATTGCAATAGTGTGTTGGAATTTTTTGTGTCTCTCACTCGGAAGGACATATGGGAGGGCAAATCAT
TTAAAACATCAGAATGAGTATTTGGTTTAGAGTTTGGCAACATATGCCCATATGCTGGCTGCCATGAACA
AAGGTTGGCTATAAAGAGGTCATCAGTATATGAAACAGCCCCCTGCTGTCCATTCCTTATTCCATAGAAA
AGCCTTGACTTGAGGTTAGATTTTTTTTATATTTTGTTTTGTGTTATTTTTTTCTTTAACATCCCTAAAA
TTTTCCTTACATGTTTTACTAGCCAGATTTTTCCTCCTCTCCTGACTACTCCCAGTCATAGCTGTCCCTC
TTCTCTTATGGAGATCCCTCGACCTGCAGCCCAAGCTTGGCGTAATCATGGTCATAGCTGTTTCCTGTGT
GAAATTGTTATCCGCTCACAATTCCACACAACATACGAGCCGGAAGCATAAAGTGTAAAGCCTGGGGTGC
CTAATGAGTGAGCTAACTCACATTAATTGCGTTGCGCTCACTGCCCGCTTTCCAGTCGGGAAACCTGTCG
TGCCAGCGGATCGACAGTACTAAGCTTTACTAGGGACAGGATTGGTGACAGAAAAGCCCCATCCTTAGGC
CTCCTCCTTCCTAGTCTCCTGATATTGGGTCTAACCCCCACCTCCTGTTAGGCAGATTCCTTATCTGGTG
ACACACCCCCATTTCCTGGAGCCATCTCTCTCCTTGCCAGAACCTCTAAGGTTTGCTTACGATGGAGCCA
GAGAGGATCCTGGGAGGGAGAGCTTGGCAGGGGGTGGGAGGGAAGGGGGGGATGCGTGACCTGCCCGGTT
CTCAGTGGCCACCCTGCGCTACCCTCTCCCAGAACCTGAGCTGCTCTGACGCGGCTGTCTGGTGCGTTTC
ACTGATCCTGGTGCTGCAGCTTCCTTACACTTCCCAAGAGGAGAAGCAGTTTGGAAAAACAAAATCAGAA
TAAGTTGGTCCTGAGTTCTAACTTTGGCTCTTCACCTTTCTAGTCCCCAATTTATATTGTTCCTCCGTGC
GTCAGTTTTACCTGTGAGATAAGGCCAGTAGCCAGCCCCGTCCTGGCAGGGCTGTGGTGAGGAGGGGGGT
GTCCGTGTGGAAAACTCCCTTTGTGAGAATGGTGCGTCCTAGGTGTTCACCAGGTCGTGGCCGCCTCTAC
TCCCTTTCTCTTTCTCCATCCTTCTTTCCTTAAAGAGTCCCCAGTGCTATCTGGGACATATTCCTCCGCC
CAGAGCAGGGTCCCGCTTCCCTAAGGCCCTGCTCTGGGCTTCTGGGTTTGAGTCCTTGGCAAGCCCAGGA
GAGGCGCTCAGGCTTCCCTGTCCCCCTTCCTCGTCCACCATCTCATGCCCCTGGCTCTCCTGCCCCTTCC
CTACAGGGGTTCCTGGCTCTGCTCTAAGGGCGAATTCGCGGCCGCTAAATTCAATTCGCCCTATAGTGAG
TCGTATTACAATTCACTGGCCGTCGTTTTACAACGTCGTGACTGGGAAAACCCTGGCGTTACCCAACTTA
ATCGCCTTGCAGCACATCCCCCTTTCGCCAGCTGGCGTAATAGCGAAGAGGCCCGCACCGATCGCCCTTC
CCAACAGTTGCGCAGCCTATACGTACGGCAGTTTAAGGTTTACACCTATAAAAGAGAGAGCCGTTATCGT
CTGTTTGTGGATGTACAGAGTGATATTATTGACACGCCGGGGCGACGGATGGTGATCCCCCTGGCCAGTG
CACGTCTGCTGTCAGATAAAGTCTCCCGTGAACTTTACCCGGTGGTGCATATCGGGGATGAAAGCTGGCG
CATGATGACCACCGATATGGCCAGTGTGCCGGTCTCCGTTATCGGGGAAGAAGTGGCTGATCTCAGCCAC
CGCGAAAATGACATCAAAAACGCCATTAACCTGATGTTCTGGGGAATATAAATGTCAGGCATGAGATTAT
CAAAAAGGATCTTCACCTAGATCCTTTTCACGTAGAAAGCCAGTCCGCAGAAACGGTGCTGACCCCGGAT
GAATGTCAGCTACTGGGCTATCTGGACAAGGGAAAACGCAAGCGCAAAGAGAAAGCAGGTAGCTTGCAGT
GGGCTTACATGGCGATAGCTAGACTGGGCGGTTTTATGGACAGCAAGCGAACCGGAATTGCCAGCTGGGG
CGCCCTCTGGTAAGGTTGGGAAGCCCTGCAAAGTAAACTGGATGGCTTTCTTGCCGCCAAGGATCTGATG
GCGCAGGGGATCAAGCTCTGATCAAGAGACAGGATGAGGATCGTTTCGCATGATTGAACAAGATGGATTG
CACGCAGGTTCTCCGGCCGCTTGGGTGGAGAGGCTATTCGGCTATGACTGGGCACAACAGACAATCGGCT
GCTCTGATGCCGCCGTGTTCCGGCTGTCAGCGCAGGGGCGCCCGGTTCTTTTTGTCAAGACCGACCTGTC
CGGTGCCCTGAATGAACTGCAAGACGAGGCAGCGCGGCTATCGTGGCTGGCCACGACGGGCGTTCCTTGC
GCAGCTGTGCTCGACGTTGTCACTGAAGCGGGAAGGGACTGGCTGCTATTGGGCGAAGTGCCGGGGCAGG
ATCTCCTGTCATCTCACCTTGCTCCTGCCGAGAAAGTATCCATCATGGCTGATGCAATGCGGCGGCTGCA
TACGCTTGATCCGGCTACCTGCCCATTCGACCACCAAGCGAAACATCGCATCGAGCGAGCACGTACTCGG
ATGGAAGCCGGTCTTGTCGATCAGGATGATCTGGACGAAGAGCATCAGGGGCTCGCGCCAGCCGAACTGT
TCGCCAGGCTCAAGGCGAGCATGCCCGACGGCGAGGATCTCGTCGTGACCCATGCATGGCGATGCCTGCT
TGCCGAATATCATGGTGGAAAATGGCCGCTTTTCTGGATTCATCGACTGTGGCCGGCTGGGTGTGGCGGA
CCGCTATCAGGACATAGCGTTGGCTACCCGTGATATTGCTGAAGAGCTTGGCGGCGAATGGGCTGACCGC
TTCCTCGTGCTTTACGGTATCGCCGCTCCCGATTCGCAGCGCATCGCCTTCTATCGCCTTCTTGACGAGT
TCTTCTGAATTATTAACGCTTACAATTTCCTGATGCGGTATTTTCTCCTTACGCATCTGTGCGGTATTTC
ACACCGCATCAGGTGGCACTTTTCGGGGAAATGTGCGCGGAACCCCTATTTGTTTATTTTTCTAAATACA
TTCAAATATGTATCCGCTCATGAGATTATCAAAAAGGATCTTCACCTAGATCCTTTTAAATTAAAAATGA
AGTTTTAAATCAATCTAAAGTATATATGAGTAAACTTGGTCTGACAGTTACCAATGCTTAATCAGTGAGG
CACCTATCTCAGCGATCTGTCTATTTCGTTCATCCATAGTTGCCTGACTCCCCGTCGTGTAGATAACTAC
GATACGGGAGGGCTTACCATCTGGCCCCAGTGCTGCAATGATACCGCGAGACCCACGCTCACCGGCTCCA
GATTTATCAGCAATAAACCAGCCAGCCGGAAGGGCCGAGCGCAGAAGTGGTCCTGCAACTTTATCCGCCT
CCATCCAGTCTATTAATTGTTGCCGGGAAGCTAGAGTAAGTAGTTCGCCAGTTAATAGTTTGCGCAACGT
TGTTGCCATTGCTACAGGCATCGTGGTGTCACGCTCGTCGTTTGGTATGGCTTCATTCAGCTCCGGTTCC
CAACGATCAAGGCGAGTTACATGATCCCCCATGTTGTGCAAAAAAGCGGTTAGCTCCTTCGGTCCTCCGA
TCGTTGTCAGAAGTAAGTTGGCCGCAGTGTTATCACTCATGGTTATGGCAGCACTGCATAATTCTCTTAC
TGTCATGCCATCCGTAAGATGCTTTTCTGTGACTGGTGAATACTCAACCAAGTCATTCTGAGAATAGTGT
ATGCGGCGACCGAGTTGCTCTTGCCCGGCGTCAATACGGGATAATACCGCGCCACATAGCAGAACTTTAA
AAGTGCTCATCATTGGAAAACGTTCTTCGGGGCGAAAACTCTCAAGGATCTTACCGCTGTTGAGATCCAG
TTCGATGTAACCCACTCGTGCACCCAACTGATCTTCAGCATCTTTTACTTTCACCAGCGTTTCTGGGTGA
GCAAAAACAGGAAGGCAAAATGCCGCAAAAAAGGGAATAAGGGCGACACGGAAATGTTGAATACTCATAC
TCTTCCTTTTTCAATATTATTGAAGCATTTATCAGGGTTATTGTCTCATGACCAAAATCCCTTAACGTGA
GTTTTCGTTCCACTGAGCGTCAGACCCCGTAGAAAAGATCAAAGGATCTTCTTGAGATCCTTTTTTTCTG
CGCGTAATCTGCTGCTTGCAAACAAAAAAACCACCGCTACCAGCGGTGGTTTGTTTGCCGGATCAAGAGC
TACCAACTCTTTTTCCGAAGGTAACTGGCTTCAGCAGAGCGCAGATACCAAATACTGTTCTTCTAGTGTA
GCCGTAGTTAGGCCACCACTTCAAGAACTCTGTAGCACCGCCTACATACCTCGCTCTGCTAATCCTGTTA
CCAGTGGCTGCTGCCAGTGGCGATAAGTCGTGTCTTACCGGGTTGGACTCAAGACGATAGTTACCGGATA
AGGCGCAGCGGTCGGGCTGAACGGGGGGTTCGTGCACACAGCCCAGCTTGGAGCGAACGACCTACACCGA
ACTGAGATACCTACAGCGTGAGCTATGAGAAAGCGCCACGCTTCCCGAAGGGAGAAAGGCGGACAGGTAT
CCGGTAAGCGGCAGGGTCGGAACAGGAGAGCGCACGAGGGAGCTTCCAGGGGGAAACGCCTGGTATCTTT
ATAGTCCTGTCGGGTTTCGCCACCTCTGACTTGAGCGTCGATTTTTGTGATGCTCGTCAGGGGGGCGGAG
CCTATGGAAAAACGCCAGCAACGCGGCCTTTTTACGGTTCCTGGCCTTTTGCTGGCCTTTTGCTCACATG
TTCTTTCCTGCGTTATCCCCTGATTCTGTGGATAACCGTATTACCGCCTTTGAGTGAGCTGATACCGCTC
GCCGCAGCCGAACGACCGAGCGCAGCGAGTCAGTGAGCGAGGAAGCGGAAGAGCGCCCAATACGCAAACC
GCCTCTCCCCGCGCGTTGGCCGATTCATTAATGCAGCTGGCACGACAGGTTTCCCGACTGGAAAGCGGGC
AGTGAGCGCAACGCAATTAATGTGAGTTAGCTCACTCATTAGGCACCCCAGGCTTTACACTTTATGCTTC
CGGCTCGTATGTTGTGTGGAATTGTGAGCGGATAACAATTTCACACAGGAAACAGCTATGACCATGATTA
CGCCAAGCTCAGAATTAACCCTCACTAAAGGGACTAG
